Addgene plasmid #152039: pGBW-m4134096
Purpose: Mammalian expression plasmid for SARS-CoV-2 M (membrane)
Depositing lab: Ginkgo Bioworks & Benjie Chen. Depositing organization: Ginkgo Bioworks.
Backbone
  Vector backbone: pTwist_CMV_6
  Backbone size w/o insert (bp): 4180
  Vector type: Mammalian Expression
Growth in bacteria
  Bacterial resistance: Ampicillin, 100 μg/mL
  Growth temperature: 37°C
  Growth strain: DH5alpha
  Copy number: High Copy
Gene/Insert
  Gene/Insert name: SARS-CoV-2 M (membrane) (alt names: membrane glycoprotein; M protein)
  Species: Severe acute respiratory syndrome coronavirus 2
  Insert size (bp): 662
  Mutation: wt
  Entrez Gene: M (a.k.a. GU280_gp05)
  Promoter: CMV
  Tag / fusion protein: Cleavable TEV;S-tag (C terminal on backbone)
  Cloning method: Unknown
Resource information
  A portion of this plasmid was derived from a plasmid made by: GinkgoBioworks
Depositor comments: NCBI reference sequence: YP_009724393.1
How to cite: pGBW-m4134096 was a gift from Ginkgo Bioworks & Benjie Chen (Addgene plasmid # 152039 ; http://n2t.net/addgene:152039 ; RRID:Addgene_152039)
