[The description below was written by a language model from this plasmid's Addgene catalogue record and pLannotate feature annotations shown in this document.]
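Description:
pGBW-m4134096 is a mammalian expression plasmid built on the pTwist_CMV_6 backbone for producing the wild-type SARS-CoV-2 membrane (M) glycoprotein, the envelope component that drives virion morphogenesis and assembly through its interactions with other viral proteins. The full sequence record is about 4.9 kb. The plasmid is propagated in E. coli at high copy from a ColE1/pUC-type origin and selected with ampicillin through a complete β-lactamase (AmpR) gene. A short additional β-lactamase fragment is also annotated in the backbone. No mammalian selection marker is annotated, which suggests the plasmid suits transient transfection rather than stable line generation.

The M open reading frame, roughly 660 bp, is driven by a CMV immediate-early enhancer and promoter. The annotation software resolves the promoter region as a CMV promoter fragment plus a truncated CMVd2-type promoter. Transcripts are terminated by an SV40 polyadenylation signal downstream of the insert, next to a small leftover fragment of SV40 large T antigen sequence. The catalogue entry lists a C-terminal, TEV-cleavable S-tag supplied by the backbone, which would allow detection or affinity capture followed by tag removal. This tag is not called as a separate feature in the table, although there is unannotated sequence between the end of the M coding region and the poly(A) signal.

The expression unit is flanked by 5' and 3' β-globin insulator elements, T7 and rrnG transcription terminators, and an upstream synthetic poly(A) signal. Together these limit read-through transcription from the bacterial backbone into the cassette and out of it. The construct is intended for expressing tagged M protein in mammalian cells; the record does not specify particular applications beyond that.
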