Features (pLannotate 1.2.2; 16 found; start..end, strand, type, name):
      5..670     +  CDS            VME1_SARS2: Experimental evidence at protein level: Swiss-Prot protein existence level 1. Component of the viral envelope that plays a central role in virus morphogenesis and assembly via its interactions with other viral proteins (By similarity). Regulates the localization of S protein at cis-Golgi, the place of virus budding (PubMed:33229438). May act by binding cytoplasmic c-terminus of S (PubMed:33229438). From Severe acute respiratory syndrome coronavirus 2 (2019-nCoV) (SARS-CoV-2).
    789..910     -  polyA_signal   SV40 poly(A) signal: SV40 polyadenylation signal
    933..1002    -  CDS            large T antigen (fragment): large T antigen from SV40 (simian virus 40)
   1025..1071    +  terminator     T7 terminator: transcription terminator for bacteriophage T7 RNA polymerase
   1101..1237    +  terminator     rrnG terminator: transcription terminator from the E. coli ribosomal RNA rrnG operon (Albrechtsen et al., 1991)
   1282..1353    +  misc_feature   3' β-globin insulator: insulator downstream of the human β-globin locus (Farrell et al., 2002)
   1579..2167    -  rep_origin     ori: high-copy-number ColE1/pMB1/pBR322/pUC origin of replication
   2339..2403    -  CDS            bla(M) (fragment): β-lactamase lacking the signal sequence; bla(M); allows cytosolic expression of β-lactamase
   2913..3773    +  CDS            AmpR: β-lactamase; bla; confers resistance to ampicillin, carbenicillin, and related antibiotics
   3786..3922    +  terminator     rrnG terminator: transcription terminator from the E. coli ribosomal RNA rrnG operon (Albrechtsen et al., 1991)
   4074..4145    +  misc_feature   5' β-globin insulator: insulator upstream of the human β-globin locus (Farrell et al., 2002)
   4150..4196    -  terminator     T7 terminator: transcription terminator for bacteriophage T7 RNA polymerase
   4214..4262    -  polyA_signal   poly(A) signal: synthetic polyadenylation signal
   4343..4646    +  enhancer       CMV enhancer: human cytomegalovirus immediate early enhancer
   4719..4736    -  promoter       CMV promoter (fragment): human cytomegalovirus (CMV) immediate early promoter
   4799..4850    +  promoter       CMVd2 promoter: truncated human cytomegalovirus (CMV) immediate early promoter that yields moderately reduced expression relative to the full-length promoter
>Addgene plasmid #152039 | pGBW-m4134096 | addgene full sequence | sequence record 300258 | Addgene NGS Result
CACCATGGCAGATTCCAACGGTACTATTACCGTTGAAGAGCTTAAAAAGCTCCTTGAACAATGGAACCTA
GTAATAGGTTTCCTATTCCTTACATGGATTTGTCTTCTACAATTTGCCTATGCCAACAGGAATAGGTTTT
TGTATATAATTAAGTTAATTTTCCTCTGGCTGTTATGGCCAGTAACTTTAGCTTGTTTTGTGCTTGCTGC
TGTTTACAGAATAAATTGGATCACCGGTGGAATTGCTATCGCAATGGCTTGTCTTGTAGGCTTGATGTGG
CTCAGCTACTTCATTGCTTCTTTCAGACTGTTTGCGCGTACGCGTTCCATGTGGTCATTCAATCCAGAAA
CTAACATTCTTCTCAACGTGCCACTCCATGGCACTATTCTGACCAGACCGCTTCTAGAAAGTGAACTCGT
AATCGGAGCTGTGATCCTTCGTGGACATCTTCGTATTGCTGGACACCATCTAGGACGCTGTGACATCAAG
GACCTGCCTAAAGAAATCACTGTTGCTACATCACGAACGCTTTCTTATTACAAATTGGGAGCTTCGCAGC
GTGTAGCAGGTGACTCAGGTTTTGCTGCATACAGTCGCTACAGGATTGGCAACTATAAATTAAACACAGA
CCATTCCAGTAGCAGTGACAATATTGCTTTGCTTGTACAGGAAAACCTTTACTTTCAGTCGAAAGAAACC
GCGGCAGCTAAGTTCGAGAGGCAGCACATGGACAGTTAAGCTAGCTTGACTGACTGAGATACAGCGTACC
TTCAGCTCACAGACATGATAAGATACATTGATGAGTTTGGACAAACCACAACTAGAATGCAGTGAAAAAA
ATGCTTTATTTGTGAAATTTGTGATGCTATTGCTTTATTTGTAACCATTATAAGCTGCAATAAACAAGTT
AACAACAACAATTGCATTCATTTTATGTTTCAGGTTCAGGGGGAGGTGTGGGAGGTTTTTTAAAGCAAGT
AAAACCTCTACAAATGTGGTATTGGCCCATCTCTATCGGTATCGTAGCATAACCCCTTGGGGCCTCTAAA
CGGGTCTTGAGGGGTTTTTTGTGCCCCTCGGGCCGGATTGCTATCTACCGGCATTGGCGCAGAAAAAAAT
GCCTGATGCGACGCTGCGCGTCTTATACTCCCACATATGCCAGATTCAGCAACGGATACGGCTTCCCCAA
CTTGCCCACTTCCATACGTGTCCTCCTTACCAGAAATTTATCCTTAAGGTCGTCAGCTATCCTGCAGGCG
ATCTCTCGATTTCGATCAAGACATTCCTTTAATGGTCTTTTCTGGACACCACTAGGGGTCAGAAGTAGTT
CATCAAACTTTCTTCCCTCCCTAATCTCATTGGTTACCTTGGGCTATCGAAACTTAATTAACCAGTCAAG
TCAGCTACTTGGCGAGATCGACTTGTCTGGGTTTCGACTACGCTCAGAATTGCGTCAGTCAAGTTCGATC
TGGTCCTTGCTATTGCACCCGTTCTCCGATTACGAGTTTCATTTAAATCATGTGAGCAAAAGGCCAGCAA
AAGGCCAGGAACCGTAAAAAGGCCGCGTTGCTGGCGTTTTTCCATAGGCTCCGCCCCCCTGACGAGCATC
ACAAAAATCGACGCTCAAGTCAGAGGTGGCGAAACCCGACAGGACTATAAAGATACCAGGCGTTTCCCCC
TGGAAGCTCCCTCGTGCGCTCTCCTGTTCCGACCCTGCCGCTTACCGGATACCTGTCCGCCTTTCTCCCT
TCGGGAAGCGTGGCGCTTTCTCATAGCTCACGCTGTAGGTATCTCAGTTCGGTGTAGGTCGTTCGCTCCA
AGCTGGGCTGTGTGCACGAACCCCCCGTTCAGCCCGACCGCTGCGCCTTATCCGGTAACTATCGTCTTGA
GTCCAACCCGGTAAGACACGACTTATCGCCACTGGCAGCAGCCACTGGTAACAGGATTAGCAGAGCGAGG
TATGTAGGCGGTGCTACAGAGTTCTTGAAGTGGTGGCCTAACTACGGCTACACTAGAAGAACAGTATTTG
GTATCTGCGCTCTGCTGAAGCCAGTTACCTTCGGAAAAAGAGTTGGTAGCTCTTGATCCGGCAAACAAAC
CACCGCTGGTAGCGGTGGTTTTTTTGTTTGCAAGCAGCAGATTACGCGCAGAAAAAAAGGATCTCAAGAA
GATCCTTTGATCTTTTCTACGGGGTCTGACGCTCAGTGGAACGAAAACTCACGTTAAGGGATTTTGGTCA
TGAGATTATCAAAAAGGATCTTCACCTAGATCCTTTTAAATTAAAAATGAAGTTTTAAATCAATCTAAAG
TATATATGAGTAAACTTGGTCTGACAGTTACCAATGCTTAATCAGTGAGGCACCTATCTCAGCGATCTGT
CTATTTCGTTCATCCATAGTTGCATTTAAATTTCCGAACTCTCCAAGGCCCTCGTCGGAAAATCTTCAAA
CCTTTCGTCCGATCCATCTTGCAGGCTACCTCTCGAACGAACTATCGCAAGTCTCTTGGCCGGCCTTGCG
CCTTGGCTATTGCTTGGCAGCGCCTATCGCCAGGTATTACTCCAATCCCGAATATCCGAGATCGGGATCA
CCCGAGAGAAGTTCAACCTACATCCTCAATCCCGATCTATCCGAGATCCGAGGAATATCGAAATCGGGGC
GCGCCTGGTGTACCGAGAACGATCCTCTCAGTGCGAGTCTCGACGATCCATATCGTTGCTTGGCAGTCAG
CCAGTCGGAATCCAGCTTGGGACCCAGGAAGTCCAATCGTCAGATATTGTACTCAAGCCTGGTCACGGCA
GCGTACCGATCTGTTTAAACCTAGATATTGATAGTCTGATCGGTCAACGTATAATCGAGTCCTAGCTTTT
GCAAACATCTATCAAGAGACAGGATCAGCAGGAGGCTTTCGCATGAGTATTCAACATTTCCGTGTCGCCC
TTATTCCCTTTTTTGCGGCATTTTGCCTTCCTGTTTTTGCTCACCCAGAAACGCTGGTGAAAGTAAAAGA
TGCTGAAGATCAGTTGGGTGCGCGAGTGGGTTACATCGAACTGGATCTCAACAGCGGTAAGATCCTTGAG
AGTTTTCGCCCCGAAGAACGCTTTCCAATGATGAGCACTTTTAAAGTTCTGCTATGTGGCGCGGTATTAT
CCCGTATTGACGCCGGGCAAGAGCAACTCGGTCGCCGCATACACTATTCTCAGAATGACTTGGTTGAGTA
TTCACCAGTCACAGAAAAGCATCTTACGGATGGCATGACAGTAAGAGAATTATGCAGTGCTGCCATAACC
ATGAGTGATAACACTGCGGCCAACTTACTTCTGACAACGATTGGAGGACCGAAGGAGCTAACCGCTTTTT
TGCACAACATGGGGGATCATGTAACTCGCCTTGATCGTTGGGAACCGGAGCTGAATGAAGCCATACCAAA
CGACGAGCGTGACACCACGATGCCTGTAGCAATGGCAACAACCTTGCGTAAACTATTAACTGGCGAACTA
CTTACTCTAGCTTCCCGGCAACAGTTGATAGACTGGATGGAGGCGGATAAAGTTGCAGGACCACTTCTGC
GCTCGGCCCTTCCGGCTGGCTGGTTTATTGCTGATAAATCTGGAGCCGGTGAGCGTGGGTCTCGCGGTAT
CATTGCAGCACTGGGGCCAGATGGTAAGCCCTCCCGTATCGTAGTTATCTACACGACGGGGAGTCAGGCA
ACTATGGATGAACGAAATAGACAGATCGCTGAGATAGGTGCCTCACTGATTAAGCATTGGTAACCGATTC
TAGGTGCATTGGCGCAGAAAAAAATGCCTGATGCGACGCTGCGCGTCTTATACTCCCACATATGCCAGAT
TCAGCAACGGATACGGCTTCCCCAACTTGCCCACTTCCATACGTGTCCTCCTTACCAGAAATTTATCCTT
AAGATCCCGAATCGTTTAAACTCGACTCTGGCTCTATCGAATCTCCGTCGTTTCGAGCTTACGCGAACAG
CCGTGGCGCTCATTTGCTCGTCGGGCATCGAATCTCGTCAGCTATCGTCAGCTTACCTTTTTGGCAGCGA
TCGCGGCTCCCGACATCTTGGACCATTAGCTCCACAGGTATCTTCTTCCCTCTAGTGGTCATAACAGCAG
CTTCAGCTACCTCTCAATTCAAAAAACCCCTCAAGACCCGTTTAGAGGCCCCAAGGGGTTATGCTATCAA
TCGTTGCGTTACACACACAAAAAACCAACACACATCCATCTTCGATGGATAGCGATTTTATTATCTAACT
GCTGATCGAGTGTAGCCAGATCTAGTAATCAATTACGGGGTCATTAGTTCATAGCCCATATATGGAGTTC
CGCGTTACATAACTTACGGTAAATGGCCCGCCTGGCTGACCGCCCAACGACCCCCGCCCATTGACGTCAA
TAATGACGTATGTTCCCATAGTAACGCCAATAGGGACTTTCCATTGACGTCAATGGGTGGAGTATTTACG
GTAAACTGCCCACTTGGCAGTACATCAAGTGTATCATATGCCAAGTACGCCCCCTATTGACGTCAATGAC
GGTAAATGGCCCGCCTGGCATTATGCCCAGTACATGACCTTATGGGACTTTCCTACTTGGCAGTACATCT
ACGTATTAGTCATCGCTATTACCATGCTGATGCGGTTTTGGCAGTACATCAATGGGCGTGGATAGCGGTT
TGACTCACGGGGATTTCCAAGTCTCCACCCCATTGACGTCAATGGGAGTTTGTTTTGGCACCAAAATCAA
CGGGACTTTCCAAAATGTCGTAACAACTCCGCCCCATTGACGCAAATGGGCGGTAGGCGTGTACGGTGGG
AGGTCTATATAAGCAGAGCTGGTTTAGTGAACCGTCAGATCAGATCTTTGTCGATCCTACCATCCACTCG
ACACACCCGCCAGCGGCCGC
